Addgene plasmid #11378: MDH1-miR-223-PGK-GFP
Depositing lab: Chang-Zheng Chen. Depositing organization: Stanford University. Publication: MicroRNAs modulate hematopoietic lineage differentiation. Chen CZ, Li L, Lodish HF, Bartel DP. Science. 2004 Jan 2. 303(5654):83-6. 10.1126/science.1091903 PubMed 14657504.
Backbone
  Vector backbone: MDH1-PGK-GFP 2.0
  Backbone size w/o insert (bp): 6963
  Vector type: Mammalian Expression, Retroviral, RNAi
Growth in bacteria
  Bacterial resistance: Ampicillin, 100 μg/mL
  Growth temperature: 37°C
  Growth strain: DH5alpha
  Copy number: High Copy
Gene/Insert
  Gene/Insert name: miR-223
  Species: M. musculus (mouse)
  Insert size (bp): 260
  Cloning method: Restriction Enzyme
  Sequencing primers: 5′ N/A; 3′ N/A
Terms and licenses: Academic/Nonprofit Terms; Industry Terms: Not Available to Industry
How to cite: MDH1-miR-223-PGK-GFP was a gift from Chang-Zheng Chen (Addgene plasmid # 11378 ; http://n2t.net/addgene:11378 ; RRID:Addgene_11378)
