[The description below was written by a language model from this plasmid's Addgene catalogue record.]
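Description:
MDH1-miR-223-PGK-GFP is a retroviral mammalian expression vector built on the MDH1-PGK-GFP 2.0 backbone (about 7 kb without insert) and designed to deliver and express a microRNA in mammalian cells. It is propagated in E. coli as a high-copy plasmid under ampicillin selection. The record classifies it as mammalian expression, retroviral and RNAi. This indicates that the plasmid serves as a transfer vector, packaged into retroviral particles that integrate the cassette into target cells, rather than being used only by direct transfection. No feature table is provided, so the LTRs, packaging signal and bacterial origin are not itemised.

The payload is a roughly 260 bp mouse genomic fragment encoding miR-223, inserted by restriction cloning. A fragment of this size would comprise the microRNA hairpin plus flanking sequence, which allows the transcript to be processed into the mature microRNA by the cell's own machinery. The record does not state which promoter drives the miR-223 fragment. As the vector name indicates, a separate PGK (phosphoglycerate kinase) promoter drives GFP, providing a constitutive fluorescent marker. Transduced cells can therefore be identified, tracked or sorted independently of the microRNA's effect.

The associated publication concerns microRNA modulation of hematopoietic lineage differentiation. This points to its use for ectopic expression of miR-223 in hematopoietic cells, with GFP-positive cells followed to assess effects on lineage outcome.
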