>Addgene plasmid #11378 | MDH1-miR-223-PGK-GFP | addgene partial sequence | sequence record 18733 | H1 5'-tcgctatgtgttctgggaaa-3'
GGATTTGGGATCTTATAAGTTCTGTATGAGACCACTCGAGTCCAGTTGCACATCTTCCAGCATGTTCTTG
CTGCCCAGTGGAGGTTCCTGATCTGGCCATCTGCAGTGTCACGCTCCGTGTATTTGACAAGCTGAGTTGG
ACACTCTGTGTGGTAGAGTGTCAGTTTGTCAAATACCCCAAGTGTGGCTCATGCCTATCAGCTCCAGGTC
CAGGACAGAGCACATAGCCTGCTGCCTACATATGAATGCTTATGAAACATGAAGCTCTCTGGTGTTATTC
TATGTCTTTAAGGGAGTTTAAACGATCAAACGAATTCTTGCCAAACCTACAGGTGGGGTCTTTCATTCCC
CCCTTTTTCTGGAGACTAAATAAAATCTTTTATTTTATCGATAAGCTTGGCTGCAGGTCGACGCGGCCGC
AATTCTTAATTAATTCATTACTTGTACAGCTCGTCCATGCCGAGAGTGATCCCGGCGGCGGTCACGAACT
CCAGCAGGACCATGTGATCGCGCTTCTCGTTGGGGTCTTTGCTCAGGGCGGACTGGGTGCTCAGGTAGTG
GTTGTCGGGCAGCAGCACGGGGCCGTCGCCGATGGGGGTGTTCTGCTGGTAGTGGTCGGCGAGCTGCACG
CTGCCGTCCTCGATGTTGTGGCGGATCTTGAAGTTCGCCTTGATGCCGTTCTTCTGCTTGTCGGCCATGA
TATAGACGTTGTGGCTGTTGTAGTTGTACTCCAGCTTGTGCCCCAGGATGTTGCCGTCCTCCT
